Addgene plasmid #29652: pENTR4-SNAPf (w878-1)
Purpose: (Empty Backbone)
Depositing lab: Eric Campeau. Depositing organization: University of Massachusetts, Worcester.
Backbone
  Vector backbone: pENTR4
  Backbone manufacturer: Invitrogen
  Backbone size (bp): 2830
  Vector type: Entry vector
Growth in bacteria
  Bacterial resistance: Kanamycin, 50 μg/mL
  Growth temperature: 37°C
  Growth strain: DH5alpha
  Growth instructions: TOP10F', 37oC
  Copy number: High Copy
Gene/Insert
  Gene/Insert name: no insert
  Tag / fusion protein: SNAPf (N terminal on backbone)
  Cloning method: Restriction Enzyme; 5′ cloning site Nco I (not destroyed); 3′ cloning site Bam HI (not destroyed)
  Sequencing primers: 5′ ENTRforw; 3′ ENTRrev
Terms and licenses: Academic/Nonprofit Terms; Industry Terms: Not Available to Industry
Depositor comments: Sequence verified, no further characterization.
How to cite: pENTR4-SNAPf (w878-1) was a gift from Eric Campeau (Addgene plasmid # 29652 ; http://n2t.net/addgene:29652 ; RRID:Addgene_29652)
