[The description below was written by a language model from this plasmid's Addgene catalogue record and pLannotate feature annotations shown in this document.]
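Description:
pENTR4-SNAPf (w878-1) is a Gateway entry vector built on the Invitrogen pENTR4 backbone, about 2.8 kb in total, and deposited as an empty backbone for making SNAP-tagged fusion proteins. It is maintained in E. coli as a high-copy plasmid through a ColE1/pUC-type origin and is selected with kanamycin via the aph(3')-Ia (KanR) gene. A very short fragment annotated as RSF origin at the start of the sequence is probably just a partial match and not a working second replicon. The rrnB T1 and T2 transcription terminators lie upstream of the cloning region, where they shield it from read-through transcription coming from the backbone.

The functional core is the interval between the attL1 and attL2 recombination sites. It contains the SNAPf coding sequence, a fast-reacting variant of human O6-alkylguanine-DNA alkyltransferase optimized for mammalian expression, which bonds covalently to benzylguanine-derivatized substrates such as fluorophores or affinity ligands. The tag sits directly after attL1, leaving a short stretch before attL2. The record lists it as N-terminal, so a gene of interest would be placed downstream of it, in frame. NcoI and BamHI are recorded as the retained cloning sites, which appear to be the sites used to install the tag. As expected for an entry clone, no promoter is annotated. Expression depends on moving the attL-flanked cassette by an LR Clonase reaction into a destination vector that supplies the promoter and host-specific elements.

The repository-determined and depositor sequences are the same length and give the same feature map, differing only in the called orientation of the T1 terminator. The depositor notes sequence verification but no further functional characterization.
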