Features (pLannotate 1.2.2; 8 found; start..end, strand, type, name):
      1..46      +  rep_origin     RSF ori (fragment): Plasmids containing the RSF 1030 origin of replication can be propagated in E. coli cells that contain additional plasmids with compatible origins.
    106..149     -  terminator     rrnB T1 terminator: Escherichia coli rrnB; transcription terminator T1 from the E. coli rrnB gene
    281..308     +  terminator     rrnB T2 terminator: transcription terminator T2 from the E. coli rrnB gene
    358..457     +  protein_bind   attL1: mutant version of attL; recombination site for the Gateway® LR reaction LR Clonase™
    463..1008    +  CDS            SNAP-tag®: human O6-alkylguanine-DNA-alkyltransferase variant that forms covalent bonds with benzylguanine derivatives fast-reacting variant, optimized for mammalian expression
   1059..1158    -  protein_bind   attL2: mutant version of attL; recombination site for the Gateway® LR reaction LR Clonase™
   1281..2090    +  CDS            KanR: aminoglycoside phosphotransferase; aph(3')-Ia; confers resistance to kanamycin in bacteria or G418 (Geneticin®) in eukaryotes
   2180..2768    +  rep_origin     ori: high-copy-number ColE1/pMB1/pBR322/pUC origin of replication
>Addgene plasmid #29652 | pENTR4-SNAPf (w878-1) | depositor full sequence | sequence record 13767 | Author sequence
CTTTCCTGCGTTATCCCCTGATTCTGTGGATAACCGTATTACCGCTAGCATGGATCTCGGGGACGTCTAA
CTACTAAGCGAGAGTAGGGAACTGCCAGGCATCAAATAAAACGAAAGGCTCAGTCGGAAGACTGGGCCTT
TCGTTTTATCTGTTGTTTGTCGGTGAACGCTCTCCTGAGTAGGACAAATCCGCCGGGAGCGGATTTGAAC
GTTGTGAAGCAACGGCCCGGAGGGTGGCGGGCAGGACGCCCGCCATAAACTGCCAGGCATCAAACTAAGC
AGAAGGCCATCCTGACGGATGGCCTTTTTGCGTTTCTACAAACTCTTCCTGTTAGTTAGTTACTTAAGCT
CGGGCCCCAAATAATGATTTTATTTTGACTGATAGTGACCTGTTCGTTGCAACAAATTGATAAGCAATGC
TTTTTTATAATGCCAACTTTGTACAAAAAAGCAGGCTCCACCATGGACAAAGACTGCGAAATGAAGCGCA
CCACCCTGGATAGCCCTCTGGGCAAGCTGGAACTGTCTGGGTGCGAACAGGGCCTGCACCGTATCATCTT
CCTGGGCAAAGGAACATCTGCCGCCGACGCCGTGGAAGTGCCTGCCCCAGCCGCCGTGCTGGGCGGACCA
GAGCCACTGATGCAGGCCACCGCCTGGCTCAACGCCTACTTTCACCAGCCTGAGGCCATCGAGGAGTTCC
CTGTGCCAGCCCTGCACCACCCAGTGTTCCAGCAGGAGAGCTTTACCCGCCAGGTGCTGTGGAAACTGCT
GAAAGTGGTGAAGTTCGGAGAGGTCATCAGCTACAGCCACCTGGCCGCCCTGGCCGGCAATCCCGCCGCC
ACCGCCGCCGTGAAAACCGCCCTGAGCGGAAATCCCGTGCCCATTCTGATCCCCTGCCACCGGGTGGTGC
AGGGCGACCTGGACGTGGGGGGCTACGAGGGCGGGCTCGCCGTGAAAGAGTGGCTGCTGGCCCACGAGGG
CCACAGACTGGGCAAGCCTGGGCTGGGTCCTGCAGGCGGATCCGGTACCGAATTCGCGGCCGCACTCGAG
ATATCTAGACCCAGCTTTCTTGTACAAAGTTGGCATTATAAGAAAGCATTGCTTATCAATTTGTTGCAAC
GAACAGGTCACTATCAGTCAAAATAAAATCATTATTTGCCATCCAGCTGCAGCTCTGGCCCGTGTCTCAA
AATCTCTGATGTTACATTGCACAAGATAAAAATATATCATCATGAACAATAAAACTGTCTGCTTACATAA
ACAGTAATACAAGGGGTGTTATGAGCCATATTCAACGGGAAACGTCGAGGCCGCGATTAAATTCCAACAT
GGATGCTGATTTATATGGGTATAAATGGGCTCGCGATAATGTCGGGCAATCAGGTGCGACAATCTATCGC
TTGTATGGGAAGCCCGATGCGCCAGAGTTGTTTCTGAAACATGGCAAAGGTAGCGTTGCCAATGATGTTA
CAGATGAGATGGTCAGACTAAACTGGCTGACGGAATTTATGCCTCTTCCGACCATCAAGCATTTTATCCG
TACTCCTGGTGATGCATGGTTACTCACCACTGCGATCCCCGGAAAAACAGCATTCCAGGTATTAGAAGAA
TATCCTGATTCAGGTGAAAATATTGTTGATGCGCTGGCAGTGTTCCTGCGCCGGTTGCATTCGATTCCTG
TTTGTAATTGTCCTTTTAACAGCGATCGCGTATTTCGTCTCGCTCAGGCGCAATCACGAATGAATAACGG
TTTGGTTGATGCGAGTGATTTTGATGACGAGCGTAATGGCTGGCCTGTTGAACAAGTCTGGAAAGAAATG
CATAAACTTTTGCCATTCTCACCGGATTCAGTCGTCACTCATGGTGATTTCTCACTTGATAACCTTATTT
TTGACGAGGGGAAATTAATAGGTTGTATTGATGTTGGACGAGTCGGAATCGCAGACCGATACCAGGATCT
TGCCATCCTATGGAACTGCCTCGGTGAGTTTTCTCCTTCATTACAGAAACGGCTTTTTCAAAAATATGGT
ATTGATAATCCTGATATGAATAAATTGCAGTTTCATTTGATGCTCGATGAGTTTTTCTAATCAGAATTGG
TTAATTGGTTGTAACATTATTCAGATTGGGCCCCGTTCCACTGAGCGTCAGACCCCGTAGAAAAGATCAA
AGGATCTTCTTGAGATCCTTTTTTTCTGCGCGTAATCTGCTGCTTGCAAACAAAAAAACCACCGCTACCA
GCGGTGGTTTGTTTGCCGGATCAAGAGCTACCAACTCTTTTTCCGAAGGTAACTGGCTTCAGCAGAGCGC
AGATACCAAATACTGTTCTTCTAGTGTAGCCGTAGTTAGGCCACCACTTCAAGAACTCTGTAGCACCGCC
TACATACCTCGCTCTGCTAATCCTGTTACCAGTGGCTGCTGCCAGTGGCGATAAGTCGTGTCTTACCGGG
TTGGACTCAAGACGATAGTTACCGGATAAGGCGCAGCGGTCGGGCTGAACGGGGGGTTCGTGCACACAGC
CCAGCTTGGAGCGAACGACCTACACCGAACTGAGATACCTACAGCGTGAGCTATGAGAAAGCGCCACGCT
TCCCGAAGGGAGAAAGGCGGACAGGTATCCGGTAAGCGGCAGGGTCGGAACAGGAGAGCGCACGAGGGAG
CTTCCAGGGGGAAACGCCTGGTATCTTTATAGTCCTGTCGGGTTTCGCCACCTCTGACTTGAGCGTCGAT
TTTTGTGATGCTCGTCAGGGGGGCGGAGCCTATGGAAAAACGCCAGCAACGCGGCCTTTTTACGGTTCCT
GGCCTTTTGCTGGCCTTTTGCTCACATGTT
