Features (pLannotate 1.2.2; 8 found; start..end, strand, type, name):
      1..46      +  rep_origin     RSF ori (fragment): Plasmids containing the RSF 1030 origin of replication can be propagated in E. coli cells that contain additional plasmids with compatible origins.
    106..149     +  terminator     rrnB T1 terminator: Escherichia coli rrnB; transcription terminator T1 from the E. coli rrnB gene
    281..308     +  terminator     rrnB T2 terminator: transcription terminator T2 from the E. coli rrnB gene
    358..457     +  protein_bind   attL1: mutant version of attL; recombination site for the Gateway® LR reaction LR Clonase™
    463..1008    +  CDS            SNAP-tag®: human O6-alkylguanine-DNA-alkyltransferase variant that forms covalent bonds with benzylguanine derivatives fast-reacting variant, optimized for mammalian expression
   1059..1158    -  protein_bind   attL2: mutant version of attL; recombination site for the Gateway® LR reaction LR Clonase™
   1281..2090    +  CDS            KanR: aminoglycoside phosphotransferase; aph(3')-Ia; confers resistance to kanamycin in bacteria or G418 (Geneticin®) in eukaryotes
   2180..2768    +  rep_origin     ori: high-copy-number ColE1/pMB1/pBR322/pUC origin of replication
>Addgene plasmid #29652 | pENTR4-SNAPf (w878-1) | addgene full sequence | sequence record 220455 | Addgene NGS Result
CTTTCCTGCGTTATCCCCTGATTCTGTGGATAACCGTATTACCGCTAGCATGGATCTCGGGGACGTCTAA
CTACTAAGCGAGAGTAGGGAACTGCCAGGCATCAAATAAAACGAAAGGCCCAGTCTTCCGACTGAGCCTT
TCGTTTTATCTGTTGTTTGTCGGTGAACGCTCTCCTGAGTAGGACAAATCCGCCGGGAGCGGATTTGAAC
GTTGTGAAGCAACGGCCCGGAGGGTGGCGGGCAGGACGCCCGCCATAAACTGCCAGGCATCAAACTAAGC
AGAAGGCCATCCTGACGGATGGCCTTTTTGCGTTTCTACAAACTCTTCCTGTTAGTTAGTTACTTAAGCT
CGGGCCCCAAATAATGATTTTATTTTGACTGATAGTGACCTGTTCGTTGCAACAAATTGATAAGCAATGC
TTTTTTATAATGCCAACTTTGTACAAAAAAGCAGGCTCCACCATGGACAAAGACTGCGAAATGAAGCGCA
CCACCCTGGATAGCCCTCTGGGCAAGCTGGAACTGTCTGGGTGCGAACAGGGCCTGCACCGTATCATCTT
CCTGGGCAAAGGAACATCTGCCGCCGACGCCGTGGAAGTGCCTGCCCCAGCCGCCGTGCTGGGCGGACCA
GAGCCACTGATGCAGGCCACCGCCTGGCTCAACGCCTACTTTCACCAGCCTGAGGCCATCGAGGAGTTCC
CTGTGCCAGCCCTGCACCACCCAGTGTTCCAGCAGGAGAGCTTTACCCGCCAGGTGCTGTGGAAACTGCT
GAAAGTGGTGAAGTTCGGAGAGGTCATCAGCTACAGCCACCTGGCCGCCCTGGCCGGCAATCCCGCCGCC
ACCGCCGCCGTGAAAACCGCCCTGAGCGGAAATCCCGTGCCCATTCTGATCCCCTGCCACCGGGTGGTGC
AGGGCGACCTGGACGTGGGGGGCTACGAGGGCGGGCTCGCCGTGAAAGAGTGGCTGCTGGCCCACGAGGG
CCACAGACTGGGCAAGCCTGGGCTGGGTCCTGCAGGCGGATCCGGTACCGAATTCGCGGCCGCACTCGAG
ATATCTAGACCCAGCTTTCTTGTACAAAGTTGGCATTATAAGAAAGCATTGCTTATCAATTTGTTGCAAC
GAACAGGTCACTATCAGTCAAAATAAAATCATTATTTGCCATCCAGCTGCAGCTCTGGCCCGTGTCTCAA
AATCTCTGATGTTACATTGCACAAGATAAAAATATATCATCATGAACAATAAAACTGTCTGCTTACATAA
ACAGTAATACAAGGGGTGTTATGAGCCATATTCAACGGGAAACGTCGAGGCCGCGATTAAATTCCAACAT
GGATGCTGATTTATATGGGTATAAATGGGCTCGCGATAATGTCGGGCAATCAGGTGCGACAATCTATCGC
TTGTATGGGAAGCCCGATGCGCCAGAGTTGTTTCTGAAACATGGCAAAGGTAGCGTTGCCAATGATGTTA
CAGATGAGATGGTCAGACTAAACTGGCTGACGGAATTTATGCCTCTTCCGACCATCAAGCATTTTATCCG
TACTCCTGGTGATGCATGGTTACTCACCACTGCGATCCCCGGAAAAACAGCATTCCAGGTATTAGAAGAA
TATCCTGATTCAGGTGAAAATATTGTTGATGCGCTGGCAGTGTTCCTGCGCCGGTTGCATTCGATTCCTG
TTTGTAATTGTCCTTTTAACAGCGATCGCGTATTTCGTCTCGCTCAGGCGCAATCACGAATGAATAACGG
TTTGGTTGATGCGAGTGATTTTGATGACGAGCGTAATGGCTGGCCTGTTGAACAAGTCTGGAAAGAAATG
CATAAACTTTTGCCATTCTCACCGGATTCAGTCGTCACTCATGGTGATTTCTCACTTGATAACCTTATTT
TTGACGAGGGGAAATTAATAGGTTGTATTGATGTTGGACGAGTCGGAATCGCAGACCGATACCAGGATCT
TGCCATCCTATGGAACTGCCTCGGTGAGTTTTCTCCTTCATTACAGAAACGGCTTTTTCAAAAATATGGT
ATTGATAATCCTGATATGAATAAATTGCAGTTTCATTTGATGCTCGATGAGTTTTTCTAATCAGAATTGG
TTAATTGGTTGTAACATTATTCAGATTGGGCCCCGTTCCACTGAGCGTCAGACCCCGTAGAAAAGATCAA
AGGATCTTCTTGAGATCCTTTTTTTCTGCGCGTAATCTGCTGCTTGCAAACAAAAAAACCACCGCTACCA
GCGGTGGTTTGTTTGCCGGATCAAGAGCTACCAACTCTTTTTCCGAAGGTAACTGGCTTCAGCAGAGCGC
AGATACCAAATACTGTTCTTCTAGTGTAGCCGTAGTTAGGCCACCACTTCAAGAACTCTGTAGCACCGCC
TACATACCTCGCTCTGCTAATCCTGTTACCAGTGGCTGCTGCCAGTGGCGATAAGTCGTGTCTTACCGGG
TTGGACTCAAGACGATAGTTACCGGATAAGGCGCAGCGGTCGGGCTGAACGGGGGGTTCGTGCACACAGC
CCAGCTTGGAGCGAACGACCTACACCGAACTGAGATACCTACAGCGTGAGCTATGAGAAAGCGCCACGCT
TCCCGAAGGGAGAAAGGCGGACAGGTATCCGGTAAGCGGCAGGGTCGGAACAGGAGAGCGCACGAGGGAG
CTTCCAGGGGGAAACGCCTGGTATCTTTATAGTCCTGTCGGGTTTCGCCACCTCTGACTTGAGCGTCGAT
TTTTGTGATGCTCGTCAGGGGGGCGGAGCCTATGGAAAAACGCCAGCAACGCGGCCTTTTTACGGTTCCT
GGCCTTTTGCTGGCCTTTTGCTCACATGTT
