>Addgene plasmid #29652 | pENTR4-SNAPf (w878-1) | addgene partial sequence | sequence record 35163 | 29652 with pENTR-R
TTTTATTGTTCATGATGATATATTTTTATCTTGTGCAATGTAACATCAGAGATTTTGAGACACGGGCCAG
AGCTGCAGCTGGATGGCAAATAATGATTTTATTTTGACTGATAGTGACCTGTTCGTTGCAACAAATTGAT
AAGCAATGCTTTCTTATAATGCCAACTTTGTACAAGAAAGCTGGGTCTAGATATCTCGAGTGCGGCCGCG
AATTCGGTACCGGATCCGCCTGCAGGACCCAGCCCAGGCTTGCCCAGTCTGTGGCCCTCGTGGGCCAGCA
GCCACTCTTTCACGGCGAGCCCGCCCTCGTAGCCCCCCACGTCCAGGTCGCCCTGCACCACCCGGTGGCA
GGGGATCAGAATGGGCACGGGATTTCCGCTCAGGGCGGTTTTCACGGCGGCGGTGGCGGCGGGATTGCCG
GCCAGGGCGGCCAGGTGGCTGTAGCTGATGACCTCTCCGAACTTCACCACTTTCAGCAGTTTCCACAGCA
CCTGGCGGGTAAAGCTCTCCTGCTGGAACACTGGGTGGTGCAGGGCTGGCACAGGGAACTCCTCGATGGC
CTCAGGCTGGTGAAAGTAGGCGTTGAGCCAGGCGGTGGCCTGCATCAGTGGCTCTGGTCCGCCCAGCACG
GCGGCTGGGGCAGGCACTTCCACGGCGTCGGCGGCAGATG
